Addgene plasmid #222493: pESC-ARG (V5 and HA)
Purpose: (Empty Backbone) Co-expression of two genes in yeast with V5 and HA tags and ARG1 selection
Depositing lab: Tetsuo Matsuzaki & Kiyofumi Yamada. Depositing organization: Nagoya University School of Medicine. Publication: A novel plasmid-based experimental system in Saccharomyces cerevisiae that enables the introduction of 10 different plasmids into cells. Dong G, Nakai T, Matsuzaki T. FEBS Open Bio. 2024 Oct 10. doi: 10.1002/2211-5463.13893. PubMed 39387713.
Backbone
  Vector backbone: pESC-URA
  Backbone manufacturer: Agilent Technologies
  Backbone size (bp): 7315
  Vector type: Yeast Expression
  Selectable markers: ARG1
  Tag / fusion protein: V5 (C terminal on backbone); HA (C terminal on backbone)
Growth in bacteria
  Bacterial resistance: Ampicillin, 100 μg/mL
  Growth temperature: 37°C
  Growth strain: DH5alpha
  Copy number: High Copy
Gene/Insert
  Gene/Insert name: None
  Tag / fusion protein: V5 (C terminal on backbone); HA (C terminal on backbone)
Terms and licenses: Academic/Nonprofit Terms; Industry Terms: Not Available to Industry
Depositor comments: Please visit https://doi.org/10.1101/2023.05.01.538886 for bioRxiv preprint.
How to cite: pESC-ARG (V5 and HA) was a gift from Tetsuo Matsuzaki & Kiyofumi Yamada (Addgene plasmid # 222493 ; http://n2t.net/addgene:222493 ; RRID:Addgene_222493)
