[The description below was written by a language model from this plasmid's Addgene catalogue record and pLannotate feature annotations shown in this document.]
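Description:
pESC-ARG (V5 and HA) is an empty yeast expression backbone derived from the commercial pESC-URA vector, in which the yeast selectable marker is ARG1 (argininosuccinate synthase), allowing selection in arginine-auxotrophic Saccharomyces cerevisiae. It is an E. coli–yeast shuttle plasmid. A high-copy ColE1/pUC-type origin and an ampicillin resistance gene with its own promoter support propagation in bacteria, while the 2μ origin provides episomal, multicopy maintenance in yeast. An f1 origin is also present, along with short remnants of lacZα, lacI, rop and bom that are vestiges of the parental backbone.

The expression module is built around the divergent GAL1,10 promoter, which is regulated by Gal4 and drives galactose-inducible transcription in both directions. One side leads into a cloning region followed by the ADH1 terminator, and the other leads past a T7 promoter into a cloning region followed by the CYC1 terminator, so two open reading frames can be co-expressed from one plasmid. According to the catalogue, the backbone supplies C-terminal V5 and HA tags. The feature table annotates only a Pk-type tag fragment (Pk is the V5 epitope) on the ADH1-terminator side, and the HA tag is not called by the annotation. No insert is present. The plasmid was deposited with a study on introducing many different plasmids into a single yeast cell, where distinct auxotrophic markers are needed.

Two sequence records accompany the entry. The 7,354 nt full sequence contains an intact ARG1 coding region and is close to the stated backbone size. A second 8,692 nt sequencing result shows the same backbone, but its marker region is longer, is split into two argininosuccinate synthase fragments, and includes an RNA-OUT annotation. The record does not explain this discrepancy.
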