Features (pLannotate 1.2.2; 17 found; start..end, strand, type, name):
    137..186     +  misc_feature   bom (fragment): basis of mobility region from pBR322
    654..1913    +  CDS            ARG1: ASSY_YEAST - Experimental evidence at protein level: Swiss-Prot protein existence level 1. Catalyzes the eighth step in arginine biosynthesis. Also has a catabolic function as the first enzyme of citrulline utilization as nitrogen source via arginine and the reactions involved in the arginase pathway. From Saccharomyces cerevisiae (strain ATCC 204508 / S288c) (Baker's yeast).
   2002..2052    +  misc_feature   bom (fragment): basis of mobility region from pBR322
   2080..2508    -  rep_origin     f1 ori (sequence partly withheld): f1 bacteriophage origin of replication; arrow indicates direction of (+) strand synthesis
   2512..2581    -  CDS            lacZα (fragment): LacZα fragment of β-galactosidase; lacZ fragment
   2587..2752    -  terminator     ADH1 terminator: S. cerevisiae ADH1; transcription terminator for the S. cerevisiae alcohol dehydrogenase 1 (ADH1) gene
   2756..2878    -  CDS            ADH1 (fragment): ADH1_YEAST - Also known as ADC1. Experimental evidence at protein level: Swiss-Prot protein existence level 1. This isozyme preferentially catalyzes the conversion of primary unbranched alcohols to their corresponding aldehydes. Also shows activity toward secondary alcohols. From Saccharomyces cerevisiae (strain ATCC 204508 / S288c) (Baker's yeast).
   2898..2938    -  misc_feature   12Pktag (fragment)
   2991..3655    +  promoter       GAL1,10 promoter: GAL1 and GAL10 genes of S. cerevisiae; divergent inducible promoter, regulated by Gal4
   3666..3684    +  promoter       T7 promoter: promoter for bacteriophage T7 RNA polymerase
   3761..3950    +  terminator     CYC1 terminator: S. cerevisiae CYC1; transcription terminator for CYC1
   3953..4010    -  CDS            lacI (fragment): lac repressor; lacI; The lac repressor binds to the lac operator to inhibit transcription in E. coli. This inhibition can be relieved by adding lactose or isopropyl-β-D-thiogalactopyranoside (IPTG).
   4193..4781    -  rep_origin     ori: high-copy-number ColE1/pMB1/pBR322/pUC origin of replication
   4952..5812    -  CDS            AmpR: β-lactamase; bla; confers resistance to ampicillin, carbenicillin, and related antibiotics
   5813..5917    -  promoter       AmpR promoter: bla
   5944..7286    -  rep_origin     2μ ori: yeast 2μ plasmid origin of replication
   7354..35      +  CDS            rop (fragment) (across the origin): Rop protein, which maintains plasmids at low copy number; rop
>Addgene plasmid #222493 | pESC-ARG (V5 and HA) | addgene full sequence | sequence record 454040 | Addgene NGS Result
TCGCGCGTTTCGGTGATGACGGTGAAAACCTCTGACACATGCAGCTCCCGGAGACGGTCACAGCTTGTCT
GTAAGCGGATGCCGGGAGCAGACAAGCCCGTCAGGGCGCGTCAGCGGGTGTTGGCGGGTGTCGGGGCTGG
CTTAACTATGCGGCATCAGAGCAGATTGTACTGAGAGTGCACCATACCACCTTTTCAATTCAATTCATGA
ATTGAATTGAAAAGCTGTAGACTAACATAGCGCTCTTATATAAGAGCGCTATGTTAGTCACTACTGACGG
CTCTCCAGTCATTTATGTGATTTTTTAGTGACTCATGTCGCATTTGGCCCGTTTTTTTCCGCTGTCGCAA
CCTATTTCCATTAACGGTGCCGTATGGAAGAGTCATTTAAAGGCAGGAGAGAGAGATTACTCATCTTCAT
TGGATCAGATTGATGACTGCGTAGCGGCAGATAGTGTAATCTGAGCAGTTGCGAGACCCAGACTGGCACT
GTCTCAATAGTATATTAATGGGCATACATTCGTACTCCCTTGTTCTTGCCCACAGTTCTCTCTCTCTTTA
CTTCTTGTATCTTGTCTCCCCATTGTGCAGCGATAAGGAACATTGTTCTAATATACACGGATACAAAAGA
AATACACATAATTGCATAAAATAATGTCTAAGGGAAAAGTTTGTTTGGCTTATTCTGGTGGTTTAGATAC
CTCCGTCATTTTGGCTTGGCTACTAGACCAAGGCTACGAAGTTGTAGCTTTCATGGCTAATGTAGGGCAA
GAAGAAGATTTCGATGCCGCCAAGGAAAAGGCCTTGAAGATCGGTGCCTGCAAGTTCGTTTGTGTGGATT
GTCGTGAAGATTTTGTCAAGGATATTCTATTCCCAGCTGTACAGGTCAACGCTGTGTACGAAGACGTTTA
TCTGTTGGGTACTTCTTTGGCAAGACCTGTTATTGCCAAAGCCCAAATTGACGTCGCTAAACAGGAGGGC
TGTTTCGCGGTCTCTCATGGTTGTACCGGTAAAGGTAATGATCAAATCAGATTCGAATTGTCATTTTACG
CTCTGAAGCCAGACGTTAAGTGTATTACACCATGGAGAATGCCTGAATTTTTCGAAAGATTTGCTGGCAG
AAAGGATTTGTTAGACTATGCTGCACAAAAGGGTATTCCCGTCGCCCAAACCAAGGCCAAGCCATGGTCT
ACTGACGAAAACCAAGCCCACATTTCTTACGAGGCAGGTATCTTGGAAGACCCAGATACCACCCCACCAA
AGGACATGTGGAAATTGATCGTCGATCCAATGGATGCTCCGGACCAACCACAAGATTTGACCATTGACTT
TGAACGTGGTCTTCCAGTCAAGTTGACCTACACCGACAACAAGACTTCCAAGGAAGTTTCCGTTACCAAG
CCTTTGGATGTTTTCTTGGCCGCATCCAACTTAGCAAGGGCCAACGGTGTTGGTAGAATTGATATTGTAG
AAGATCGTTACATTAACTTGAAATCCAGAGGTTGTTACGAACAGGCTCCATTGACTGTTTTGAGAAAAGC
TCATGTTGATTTGGAAGGTTTGACTTTAGACAAAGAAGTCCGTCAATTGAGAGACTCATTCGTCACACCA
AACTACTCCAGATTGATATATAACGGTTCCTACTTCACCCCAGAGTGTGAGTACATCAGATCTATGATCC
AACCATCCCAAAATAGCGTTAACGGTACTGTCAGGGTTAGACTGTATAAGGGTAACGTCATCATTCTGGG
CAGATCTACAAAGACTGAAAAGTTGTACGATCCGACAGAATCCTCTATGGATGAGTTGACCGGTTTCTTA
CCTACCGATACCACCGGTTTCATTGCCATCCAGGCCATTAGAATTAAAAAATACGGTGAATCCAAAAAAA
CCAAAGGTGAAGAGTTGACTTTGTAAGTCCGCTAGTTCATCGCCTCAAGATAGATAACGATCTCTTCCTC
CACCTCCTATTTCTGCACACTCTTGTGATGTAACCCGGGAAATGCGGTGTGAAATACCGCACAGATGCGT
AAGGAGAAAATACCGCATCAGGAAATTGTAAGCGTTAATATTTTGTTAAAATTCGCGTTAAATTTTTGTT
AAATCAGCTCATTTTTTAACCAATAGGCCGAAATCGGCAAAATCCCTTATAAATCAAAAGAATAGACCGA
GATAGGGT
[37 nt withheld, positions 2179-2215]
AAAGAACGTGGACTCCAACGTCAAAGG
[49 nt withheld, positions 2243-2291]
T
[91 nt withheld, positions 2293-2383]
G
[124 nt withheld, positions 2385-2508]
CCATTCGCCATTCAGGCTGCGCAACTGTTGGGAAGGGCGATCGGTGCGGGCCTCTTCGCTATTACGCCAG
CTGAATTGGAGCGACCTCATGCTATACCTGAGAAAGCAACCTGACCTACAGGAAAGAGTTACTCAAGAAT
AAGAATTTTCGTTTTAAAACCTAAGAGTCACTTTAAAATTTGTATACACTTATTTTTTTTATAACTTATT
TAATAATAAAAATCATAAATCATAAGAAATTCGCTTATTTAGAAGTGTCAACAACGTATCTACCAACGAT
TTGACCCTTTTCCATCTTTTCGTAAATTTCTGGCAAGGTAGACAAGCCGACAACCTTGATTGGAGACTTG
ACCAAACCTCTGGCGAAGAATTGTTAATTAAGAGCTCAGGTAGAATCCAGACCCAGCAGAGGGTTAGGGA
TAGGCTTACCAGATCTCATCGATACTAGTGCGGCCGCCCTTTAGTGAGGGTTGAATTCGAATTTTCAAAA
ATTCTTACTTTTTTTTTGGATGGACGCAAAGAAGTTTAATAATCATATTACATGGCATTACCACCATATA
CATATCCATATACATATCCATATCTAATCTTACTTATATGTTGTGGAAATGTAAAGAGCCCCATTATCTT
AGCCTAAAAAAACCTTCTCTTTGGAACTTTCAGTAATACGCTTAACTGCTCATTGCTATATTGAAGTACG
GATTAGAAGCCGCCGAGCGGGTGACAGCCCTCCGAAGGAAGACTCTCCTCCGTGCGTCCTCGTCTTCACC
GGTCGCGTTCCTGAAACGCAGATGTGCCTCGCGCCGCACTGCTCCGAACAATAAAGATTCTACAATACTA
GCTTTTATGGTTATGAAGAGGAAAAATTGGCAGTAACCTGGCCCCACAAACCTTCAAATGAACGAATCAA
ATTAACAACCATAGGATGATAATGCGATTAGTTTTTTAGCCTTATTTCTGGGGTAATTAATCAGCGAAGC
GATGATTTTTGATCTATTAACAGATATATAAATGCAAAAACTGCATAACCACTTTAACTAATACTTTCAA
CATTTTCGGTTTGTATTACTTCTTATTCAAATGTAATAAAAGTATCAACAAAAAATTGTTAATATACCTC
TATACTTTAACGTCAAGGAGAAAAAACCCCGGATCCGTAATACGACTCACTATAGGGCCCGGGCGTCGAC
ATGGAACAGAAGTTGATTTCCGAAGAAGACCTCGAGTAAGCTTGGTACCGCGGCTAGCTAAGATCCGCTC
TAACCGAAAAGGAAGGAGTTAGACAACCTGAAGTCTAGGTCCCTATTTATTTTTTTATAGTTATGTTAGT
ATTAAGAACGTTATTTATATTTCAAATTTTTCTTTTTTTTCTGTACAGACGCGTGTACGCATGTAACATT
ATACTGAAAACCTTGCTTGAGAAGGTTTTGGGACGCTCGAAGATCCAGCTGCATTAATGAATCGGCCAAC
GCGCGGGGAGAGGCGGTTTGCGTATTGGGCGCTCTTCCGCTTCCTCGCTCACTGACTCGCTGCGCTCGGT
CGTTCGGCTGCGGCGAGCGGTATCAGCTCACTCAAAGGCGGTAATACGGTTATCCACAGAATCAGGGGAT
AACGCAGGAAAGAACATGTGAGCAAAAGGCCAGCAAAAGGCCAGGAACCGTAAAAAGGCCGCGTTGCTGG
CGTTTTTCCATAGGCTCCGCCCCCCTGACGAGCATCACAAAAATCGACGCTCAAGTCAGAGGTGGCGAAA
CCCGACAGGACTATAAAGATACCAGGCGTTTCCCCCTGGAAGCTCCCTCGTGCGCTCTCCTGTTCCGACC
CTGCCGCTTACCGGATACCTGTCCGCCTTTCTCCCTTCGGGAAGCGTGGCGCTTTCTCATAGCTCACGCT
GTAGGTATCTCAGTTCGGTGTAGGTCGTTCGCTCCAAGCTGGGCTGTGTGCACGAACCCCCCGTTCAGCC
CGACCGCTGCGCCTTATCCGGTAACTATCGTCTTGAGTCCAACCCGGTAAGACACGACTTATCGCCACTG
GCAGCAGCCACTGGTAACAGGATTAGCAGAGCGAGGTATGTAGGCGGTGCTACAGAGTTCTTGAAGTGGT
GGCCTAACTACGGCTACACTAGAAGAACAGTATTTGGTATCTGCGCTCTGCTGAAGCCAGTTACCTTCGG
AAAAAGAGTTGGTAGCTCTTGATCCGGCAAACAAACCACCGCTGGTAGCGGTGGTTTTTTTGTTTGCAAG
CAGCAGATTACGCGCAGAAAAAAAGGATCTCAAGAAGATCCTTTGATCTTTTCTACGGGGTCTGACGCTC
AGTGGAACGAAAACTCACGTTAAGGGATTTTGGTCATGAGATTATCAAAAAGGATCTTCACCTAGATCCT
TTTAAATTAAAAATGAAGTTTTAAATCAATCTAAAGTATATATGAGTAAACTTGGTCTGACAGTTACCAA
TGCTTAATCAGTGAGGCACCTATCTCAGCGATCTGTCTATTTCGTTCATCCATAGTTGCCTGACTCCCCG
TCGTGTAGATAACTACGATACGGGAGGGCTTACCATCTGGCCCCAGTGCTGCAATGATACCGCGAGACCC
ACGCTCACCGGCTCCAGATTTATCAGCAATAAACCAGCCAGCCGGAAGGGCCGAGCGCAGAAGTGGTCCT
GCAACTTTATCCGCCTCCATCCAGTCTATTAATTGTTGCCGGGAAGCTAGAGTAAGTAGTTCGCCAGTTA
ATAGTTTGCGCAACGTTGTTGCCATTGCTACAGGCATCGTGGTGTCACGCTCGTCGTTTGGTATGGCTTC
ATTCAGCTCCGGTTCCCAACGATCAAGGCGAGTTACATGATCCCCCATGTTGTGCAAAAAAGCGGTTAGC
TCCTTCGGTCCTCCGATCGTTGTCAGAAGTAAGTTGGCCGCAGTGTTATCACTCATGGTTATGGCAGCAC
TGCATAATTCTCTTACTGTCATGCCATCCGTAAGATGCTTTTCTGTGACTGGTGAGTACTCAACCAAGTC
ATTCTGAGAATAGTGTATGCGGCGACCGAGTTGCTCTTGCCCGGCGTCAATACGGGATAATACCGCGCCA
CATAGCAGAACTTTAAAAGTGCTCATCATTGGAAAACGTTCTTCGGGGCGAAAACTCTCAAGGATCTTAC
CGCTGTTGAGATCCAGTTCGATGTAACCCACTCGTGCACCCAACTGATCTTCAGCATCTTTTACTTTCAC
CAGCGTTTCTGGGTGAGCAAAAACAGGAAGGCAAAATGCCGCAAAAAAGGGAATAAGGGCGACACGGAAA
TGTTGAATACTCATACTCTTCCTTTTTCAATATTATTGAAGCATTTATCAGGGTTATTGTCTCATGAGCG
GATACATATTTGAATGTATTTAGAAAAATAAACAAATAGGGGTTCCGCGCACATTTCCCCGAAAAGTGCC
ACCTGAACGAAGCATCTGTGCTTCATTTTGTAGAACAAAAATGCAACGCGAGAGCGCTAATTTTTCAAAC
AAAGAATCTGAGCTGCATTTTTACAGAACAGAAATGCAACGCGAAAGCGCTATTTTACCAACGAAGAATC
TGTGCTTCATTTTTGTAAAACAAAAATGCAACGCGAGAGCGCTAATTTTTCAAACAAAGAATCTGAGCTG
CATTTTTACAGAACAGAAATGCAACGCGAGAGCGCTATTTTACCAACAAAGAATCTATACTTCTTTTTTG
TTCTACAAAAATGCATCCCGAGAGCGCTATTTTTCTAACAAAGCATCTTAGATTACTTTTTTTCTCCTTT
GTGCGCTCTATAATGCAGTCTCTTGATAACTTTTTGCACTGTAGGTCCGTTAAGGTTAGAAGAAGGCTAC
TTTGGTGTCTATTTTCTCTTCCATAAAAAAAGCCTGACTCCACTTCCCGCGTTTACTGATTACTAGCGAA
GCTGCGGGTGCATTTTTTCAAGATAAAGGCATCCCCGATTATATTCTATACCGATGTGGATTGCGCATAC
TTTGTGAACAGAAAGTGATAGCGTTGATGATTCTTCATTGGTCAGAAAATTATGAACGGTTTCTTCTATT
TTGTCTCTATATACTACGTATAGGAAATGTTTACATTTTCGTATTGTTTTCGATTCACTCTATGAATAGT
TCTTACTACAATTTTTTTGTCTAAAGAGTAATACTAGAGATAAACATAAAAAATGTAGAGGTCGAGTTTA
GATGCAAGTTCAAGGAGCGAAAGGTGGATGGGTAGGTTATATAGGGATATAGCACAGAGATATATAGCAA
AGAGATACTTTTGAGCAATGTTTGTGGAAGCGGTATTCGCAATATTTTAGTAGCTCGTTACAGTCCGGTG
CGTTTTTGGTTTTTTGAAAGTGCGTCTTCAGAGCGCTTTTGGTTTTCAAAAGCGCTCTGAAGTTCCTATA
CTTTCTAGAGAATAGGAACTTCGGAATAGGAACTTCAAAGCGTTTCCGAAAACGAGCGCTTCCGAAAATG
CAACGCGAGCTGCGCACATACAGCTCACTGTTCACGTCGCACCTATATCTGCGTGTTGCCTGTATATATA
TATACATGAGAAGAACGGCATAGTGCGTGTTTATGCTTAAATGCGTACTTATATGCGTCTATTTATGTAG
GATGAAAGGTAGTCTAGTACCTCCTGTGATATTATCCCATTCCATGCGGGGTATCGTATGCTTCCTTCAG
CACTACCCTTTAGCTGTTCTATATGCTGCCACTCCTCAATTGGATTAGTCTCATCCTTCAATGCTATCAT
TTCCTTTGATATTGGATCATACTAAGAAACCATTATTATCATGACATTAACCTATAAAAATAGGCGTATC
ACGAGGCCCTTTCGTC
