Features (pLannotate 1.2.2; 19 found; start..end, strand, type, name):
    802..837     +  CDS            rop (fragment): Rop protein, which maintains plasmids at low copy number; rop
    939..988     +  misc_feature   bom (fragment): basis of mobility region from pBR322
   1459..1986    +  CDS            ASS1 (fragment): ASSY_HUMAN - Also known as ASS From Homo sapiens (Human).
   3199..3268    +  ncRNA          RNA-OUT: Accession: RF00240 - RNA-OUT
   3325..4029    +  CDS            argG (fragment): ASSY_THEMA - Experimental evidence at protein level: Swiss-Prot protein existence level 1. From Thermotoga maritima (strain ATCC 43589 / DSM 3109 / JCM 10099 / NBRC 100826 / MSB8).
   4142..4192    +  misc_feature   bom (fragment): basis of mobility region from pBR322
   4220..4648    -  rep_origin     f1 ori (sequence partly withheld): f1 bacteriophage origin of replication; arrow indicates direction of (+) strand synthesis
   4652..4721    -  CDS            lacZα (fragment): LacZα fragment of β-galactosidase; lacZ fragment
   4727..4892    -  terminator     ADH1 terminator: S. cerevisiae ADH1; transcription terminator for the S. cerevisiae alcohol dehydrogenase 1 (ADH1) gene
   4896..5018    -  CDS            ADH1 (fragment): ADH1_YEAST - Also known as ADC1. Experimental evidence at protein level: Swiss-Prot protein existence level 1. This isozyme preferentially catalyzes the conversion of primary unbranched alcohols to their corresponding aldehydes. Also shows activity toward secondary alcohols. From Saccharomyces cerevisiae (strain ATCC 204508 / S288c) (Baker's yeast).
   5038..5078    -  misc_feature   12Pktag (fragment)
   5131..5795    +  promoter       GAL1,10 promoter: GAL1 and GAL10 genes of S. cerevisiae; divergent inducible promoter, regulated by Gal4
   5806..5824    +  promoter       T7 promoter: promoter for bacteriophage T7 RNA polymerase
   5901..6090    +  terminator     CYC1 terminator: S. cerevisiae CYC1; transcription terminator for CYC1
   6093..6150    -  CDS            lacI (fragment): lac repressor; lacI; The lac repressor binds to the lac operator to inhibit transcription in E. coli. This inhibition can be relieved by adding lactose or isopropyl-β-D-thiogalactopyranoside (IPTG).
   6333..6921    -  rep_origin     ori: high-copy-number ColE1/pMB1/pBR322/pUC origin of replication
   7092..7952    -  CDS            AmpR: β-lactamase; bla; confers resistance to ampicillin, carbenicillin, and related antibiotics
   7953..8057    -  promoter       AmpR promoter: bla
   8084..734     -  rep_origin     2μ ori (across the origin): yeast 2μ plasmid origin of replication
>Addgene plasmid #222493 | pESC-ARG (V5 and HA) Sequencing Result | analyzer sequence | sequence record 445573
AACGGTTTCTTCTATTTTGTCTCTATATACTACGTATAGGAAATGTTTACATTTTCGTATTGTTTTCGAT
TCACTCTATGAATAGTTCTTACTACAATTTTTTTGTCTAAAGAGTAATACTAGAGATAAACATAAAAAAT
GTAGAGGTCGAGTTTAGATGCAAGTTCAAGGAGCGAAAGGTGGATGGGTAGGTTATATAGGGATATAGCA
CAGAGATATATAGCAAAGAGATACTTTTGAGCAATGTTTGTGGAAGCGGTATTCGCAATATTTTAGTAGC
TCGTTACAGTCCGGTGCGTTTTTGGTTTTTTGAAAGTGCGTCTTCAGAGCGCTTTTGGTTTTCAAAAGCG
CTCTGAAGTTCCTATACTTTCTAGAGAATAGGAACTTCGGAATAGGAACTTCAAAGCGTTTCCGAAAACG
AGCGCTTCCGAAAATGCAACGCGAGCTGCGCACATACAGCTCACTGTTCACGTCGCACCTATATCTGCGT
GTTGCCTGTATATATATATACATGAGAAGAACGGCATAGTGCGTGTTTATGCTTAAATGCGTACTTATAT
GCGTCTATTTATGTAGGATGAAAGGTAGTCTAGTACCTCCTGTGATATTATCCCATTCCATGCGGGGTAT
CGTATGCTTCCTTCAGCACTACCCTTTAGCTGTTCTATATGCTGCCACTCCTCAATTGGATTAGTCTCAT
CCTTCAATGCTATCATTTCCTTTGATATTGGATCATACTAAGAAACCATTATTATCATGACATTAACCTA
TAAAAATAGGCGTATCACGAGGCCCTTTCGTCTCGCGCGTTTCGGTGATGACGGTGAAAACCTCTGACAC
ATGCAGCTCCCGGAGACGGTCACAGCTTGTCTGTAAGCGGATGCCGGGAGCAGACAAGCCCGTCAGGGCG
CGTCAGCGGGTGTTGGCGGGTGTCGGGGCTGGCTTAACTATGCGGCATCAGAGCAGATTGTACTGAGAGT
GCACCATACCACCTTTTCAATTCAATTCATGAATTGAATTGAAAAGCTGTAGACTAACATAGCGCTCTTA
TATAAGAGCGCTATGTTAGTCACTACTGACGGCTCTCCAGTCATTTATGTGATTTTTTAGTGACTCATGT
CGCATTTGGCCCGTTTTTTTCCGCTGTCGCAACCTATTTCCATTAACGGTGCCGTATGGAAGAGTCATTT
AAAGGCAGGAGAGAGAGATTACTCATCTTCATTGGATCAGATTGATGACTGCGTAGCGGCAGATAGTGTA
ATCTGAGCAGTTGCGAGACCCAGACTGGCACTGTCTCAATAGTATATTAATGGGCATACATTCGTACTCC
CTTGTTCTTGCCCACAGTTCTCTCTCTCTTTACTTCTTGTATCTTGTCTCCCCATTGTGCAGCGATAAGG
AACATTGTTCTAATATACACGGATACAAAAGAAATACACATAATTGCATAAAATAATGTCTAAGGGAAAA
GTTTGTTTGGCTTATTCTGGTGGTTTAGATACCTCCGTCATTTTGGCTTGGCTACTAGACCAAGGCTACG
AAGTTGTAGCTTTCATGGCTAATGTAGGGCAAGAAGAAGATTTCGATGCCGCCAAGGAAAAGGCCTTGAA
GATCGGTGCCTGCAAGTTCGTTTGTGTGGATTGTCGTGAAGATTTTGTCAAGGATATTCTATTCCCAGCT
GTACAGGTCAACGCTGTGTACGAAGACGTTTATCTGTTGGGTACTTCTTTGGCAAGACCTGTTATTGCCA
AAGCCCAAATTGACGTCGCTAAACAGGAGGGCTGTTTCGCGGTCTCTCATGGTTGTACCGGTAAAGGTAA
TGATCAAATCAGATTCGAATTGTCATTTTACGCTCTGAAGCCAGACGTTAAGTGTATTACACCATGGAGA
ATGCCTGAATTTTTCGAAAGATTTGCTGGCAGAAAGGATTTGTTAGACTATGCTGCACAAAAGGGTATTC
CCGTCGCCCAAACCAAGGCCAAGCCCTGAGAGATCCCCTCATAATTTCCCCAAAACGTAACCATGTGTGA
ATAGATTTTGAGTAAGCAGGGTTGCAGCCACGAGTGAGTCTTCCCTTGTTATTGTGTAGCCAGAATGCCG
CAAAACTTCCATGCCTAAGCGAACTGTTGAGAGTACGTTTCGATTTCTGACTGTGTTAGCCTGGAAGTGC
TTGTCCCAACCTTGTTTCTGAGCATGAACGCCCGCAAGCCAACATGTTAGTTGAAGCATCAGGGCGATTA
GCAGCATGATATCAAAACGCTCTGAGCTGCTCGTTCGGCTATGGCGTAGGCCTAGTCCGTAGGCAGGACT
TTTCAAGTCTCGGAAGGTTTCTTCAATCTGCATTCGCTTCGAATAGATATTAACAAGTTGTTTGGGTGTT
CGAATTTCAACAGGTAAGTTAGTTGCTAGAATCCATGGCTCCTTTGCCGACGCTGAGTAGATTTTAGGTG
ACGGGTGGTGACAATGAGTCCGTGTCGAGCGCTGATTTTTTCGGCCTTTAGAGCGAGATTTATACAATAG
AATTTGGCATGAGATTGGGTTGCTTTTAGTCAGCCTCTTATAGCCTAAAGTCTTTGAGTGACTAGATGAC
ATATCATGTAAGTTGCTGATAGGTTTCCAGTTTTCCGCTCCTAGGTCTGCATATTGTACTTTTCCTCTTA
CTCGACTTAACCAGTACCAACCCAGCTTCTCAACGGATTTATACCATGGCACTTTAAAGCCAGCATCACT
GACAATGAGCGGTGTGGTGTTACTCGGTAGAATGCTCGCAAGGTCGGCTAGAAATTGGTCATGAGCTTTC
TTTGAACATTGCTCTGAAAGCGGGAACGCTTTCTCATAAAGAGTAACAGAACGACCGTGTAGTGCGACTG
AAGCTCGCAATACCATAAGCCGTTTTTGCTCACGGATATCAGACCAGTCAACAAGTACAATGGGCATCGT
ATTGCCCGAACAGATAAAGCTAGCATGCCAACGGTATACAGCGAGTCGCTCTTTGTGGAGGTGACGATTA
CCTAACAATCGGTCGATTCGTTTGATGTTATGTTTTGTTCTCGCTTTGGTTGGCAGGTTACGGCCAAGTT
CGGTAAGAGTGAGAGTTTTACAGTCAAGTAAGGCGTGGCAAGCCAACGTTAAGCTGTTGAGTCGTTTTAA
GTGTAATTCGGGGCAGAATTGGTAAAGAGAGTCGTGTAAAATATCGAGTTCGCACATTTTGTTGTCTGAT
TATTGATTTTTGGCGAAACCATTTGATCATATGACAAGATGTGTATCTACCTTAACTTAATGATTTTGAT
AAAAATCATTAGGGGATTCATCAGGGCCAAGCCATGGTCTACTGACGAAAACCAAGCCCACATTTCTTAC
GAGGCAGGTATCTTGGAAGACCCAGATACCACCCCACCAAAGGACATGTGGAAATTGATCGTCGATCCAA
TGGATGCTCCGGACCAACCACAAGATTTGACCATTGACTTTGAACGTGGTCTTCCAGTCAAGTTGACCTA
CACCGACAACAAGACTTCCAAGGAAGTTTCCGTTACCAAGCCTTTGGATGTTTTCTTGGCCGCATCCAAC
TTAGCAAGGGCCAACGGTGTTGGTAGAATTGATATTGTAGAAGATCGTTACATTAACTTGAAATCCAGAG
GTTGTTACGAACAGGCTCCATTGACTGTTTTGAGAAAAGCTCATGTTGATTTGGAAGGTTTGACTTTAGA
CAAAGAAGTCCGTCAATTGAGAGACTCATTCGTCACACCAAACTACTCCAGATTGATATATAACGGTTCC
TACTTCACCCCAGAGTGTGAGTACATCAGATCTATGATCCAACCATCCCAAAATAGCGTTAACGGTACTG
TCAGGGTTAGACTGTATAAGGGTAACGTCATCATTCTGGGCAGATCTACAAAGACTGAAAAGTTGTACGA
TCCGACAGAATCCTCTATGGATGAGTTGACCGGTTTCTTACCTACCGATACCACCGGTTTCATTGCCATC
CAGGCCATTAGAATTAAAAAATACGGTGAATCCAAAAAAACCAAAGGTGAAGAGTTGACTTTGTAAGTCC
GCTAGTTCATCGCCTCAAGATAGATAACGATCTCTTCCTCCACCTCCTATTTCTGCACACTCTTGTGATG
TAACCCGGGAAATGCGGTGTGAAATACCGCACAGATGCGTAAGGAGAAAATACCGCATCAGGAAATTGTA
AGCGTTAATATTTTGTTAAAATTCGCGTTAAATTTTTGTTAAATCAGCTCATTTTTTAACCAATAGGCCG
AAATCGGCAAAATCCCTTATAAATCAAAAGAATAGACCGAGATAGGGT
[37 nt withheld, positions 4319-4355]
AAAGAACGTGGACTCCAACGTCAAAGG
[49 nt withheld, positions 4383-4431]
T
[91 nt withheld, positions 4433-4523]
G
[124 nt withheld, positions 4525-4648]
CCATTCGCCATTCAGGCTGCGCAACTGTTGGGAAGGGCGATCGGTGCGGGCCTCTTCGCTATTACGCCAG
CTGAATTGGAGCGACCTCATGCTATACCTGAGAAAGCAACCTGACCTACAGGAAAGAGTTACTCAAGAAT
AAGAATTTTCGTTTTAAAACCTAAGAGTCACTTTAAAATTTGTATACACTTATTTTTTTTATAACTTATT
TAATAATAAAAATCATAAATCATAAGAAATTCGCTTATTTAGAAGTGTCAACAACGTATCTACCAACGAT
TTGACCCTTTTCCATCTTTTCGTAAATTTCTGGCAAGGTAGACAAGCCGACAACCTTGATTGGAGACTTG
ACCAAACCTCTGGCGAAGAATTGTTAATTAAGAGCTCAGGTAGAATCCAGACCCAGCAGAGGGTTAGGGA
TAGGCTTACCAGATCTCATCGATACTAGTGCGGCCGCCCTTTAGTGAGGGTTGAATTCGAATTTTCAAAA
ATTCTTACTTTTTTTTTGGATGGACGCAAAGAAGTTTAATAATCATATTACATGGCATTACCACCATATA
CATATCCATATACATATCCATATCTAATCTTACTTATATGTTGTGGAAATGTAAAGAGCCCCATTATCTT
AGCCTAAAAAAACCTTCTCTTTGGAACTTTCAGTAATACGCTTAACTGCTCATTGCTATATTGAAGTACG
GATTAGAAGCCGCCGAGCGGGTGACAGCCCTCCGAAGGAAGACTCTCCTCCGTGCGTCCTCGTCTTCACC
GGTCGCGTTCCTGAAACGCAGATGTGCCTCGCGCCGCACTGCTCCGAACAATAAAGATTCTACAATACTA
GCTTTTATGGTTATGAAGAGGAAAAATTGGCAGTAACCTGGCCCCACAAACCTTCAAATGAACGAATCAA
ATTAACAACCATAGGATGATAATGCGATTAGTTTTTTAGCCTTATTTCTGGGGTAATTAATCAGCGAAGC
GATGATTTTTGATCTATTAACAGATATATAAATGCAAAAACTGCATAACCACTTTAACTAATACTTTCAA
CATTTTCGGTTTGTATTACTTCTTATTCAAATGTAATAAAAGTATCAACAAAAAATTGTTAATATACCTC
TATACTTTAACGTCAAGGAGAAAAAACCCCGGATCCGTAATACGACTCACTATAGGGCCCGGGCGTCGAC
ATGGAACAGAAGTTGATTTCCGAAGAAGACCTCGAGTAAGCTTGGTACCGCGGCTAGCTAAGATCCGCTC
TAACCGAAAAGGAAGGAGTTAGACAACCTGAAGTCTAGGTCCCTATTTATTTTTTTATAGTTATGTTAGT
ATTAAGAACGTTATTTATATTTCAAATTTTTCTTTTTTTTCTGTACAGACGCGTGTACGCATGTAACATT
ATACTGAAAACCTTGCTTGAGAAGGTTTTGGGACGCTCGAAGATCCAGCTGCATTAATGAATCGGCCAAC
GCGCGGGGAGAGGCGGTTTGCGTATTGGGCGCTCTTCCGCTTCCTCGCTCACTGACTCGCTGCGCTCGGT
CGTTCGGCTGCGGCGAGCGGTATCAGCTCACTCAAAGGCGGTAATACGGTTATCCACAGAATCAGGGGAT
AACGCAGGAAAGAACATGTGAGCAAAAGGCCAGCAAAAGGCCAGGAACCGTAAAAAGGCCGCGTTGCTGG
CGTTTTTCCATAGGCTCCGCCCCCCTGACGAGCATCACAAAAATCGACGCTCAAGTCAGAGGTGGCGAAA
CCCGACAGGACTATAAAGATACCAGGCGTTTCCCCCTGGAAGCTCCCTCGTGCGCTCTCCTGTTCCGACC
CTGCCGCTTACCGGATACCTGTCCGCCTTTCTCCCTTCGGGAAGCGTGGCGCTTTCTCATAGCTCACGCT
GTAGGTATCTCAGTTCGGTGTAGGTCGTTCGCTCCAAGCTGGGCTGTGTGCACGAACCCCCCGTTCAGCC
CGACCGCTGCGCCTTATCCGGTAACTATCGTCTTGAGTCCAACCCGGTAAGACACGACTTATCGCCACTG
GCAGCAGCCACTGGTAACAGGATTAGCAGAGCGAGGTATGTAGGCGGTGCTACAGAGTTCTTGAAGTGGT
GGCCTAACTACGGCTACACTAGAAGAACAGTATTTGGTATCTGCGCTCTGCTGAAGCCAGTTACCTTCGG
AAAAAGAGTTGGTAGCTCTTGATCCGGCAAACAAACCACCGCTGGTAGCGGTGGTTTTTTTGTTTGCAAG
CAGCAGATTACGCGCAGAAAAAAAGGATCTCAAGAAGATCCTTTGATCTTTTCTACGGGGTCTGACGCTC
AGTGGAACGAAAACTCACGTTAAGGGATTTTGGTCATGAGATTATCAAAAAGGATCTTCACCTAGATCCT
TTTAAATTAAAAATGAAGTTTTAAATCAATCTAAAGTATATATGAGTAAACTTGGTCTGACAGTTACCAA
TGCTTAATCAGTGAGGCACCTATCTCAGCGATCTGTCTATTTCGTTCATCCATAGTTGCCTGACTCCCCG
TCGTGTAGATAACTACGATACGGGAGGGCTTACCATCTGGCCCCAGTGCTGCAATGATACCGCGAGACCC
ACGCTCACCGGCTCCAGATTTATCAGCAATAAACCAGCCAGCCGGAAGGGCCGAGCGCAGAAGTGGTCCT
GCAACTTTATCCGCCTCCATCCAGTCTATTAATTGTTGCCGGGAAGCTAGAGTAAGTAGTTCGCCAGTTA
ATAGTTTGCGCAACGTTGTTGCCATTGCTACAGGCATCGTGGTGTCACGCTCGTCGTTTGGTATGGCTTC
ATTCAGCTCCGGTTCCCAACGATCAAGGCGAGTTACATGATCCCCCATGTTGTGCAAAAAAGCGGTTAGC
TCCTTCGGTCCTCCGATCGTTGTCAGAAGTAAGTTGGCCGCAGTGTTATCACTCATGGTTATGGCAGCAC
TGCATAATTCTCTTACTGTCATGCCATCCGTAAGATGCTTTTCTGTGACTGGTGAGTACTCAACCAAGTC
ATTCTGAGAATAGTGTATGCGGCGACCGAGTTGCTCTTGCCCGGCGTCAATACGGGATAATACCGCGCCA
CATAGCAGAACTTTAAAAGTGCTCATCATTGGAAAACGTTCTTCGGGGCGAAAACTCTCAAGGATCTTAC
CGCTGTTGAGATCCAGTTCGATGTAACCCACTCGTGCACCCAACTGATCTTCAGCATCTTTTACTTTCAC
CAGCGTTTCTGGGTGAGCAAAAACAGGAAGGCAAAATGCCGCAAAAAAGGGAATAAGGGCGACACGGAAA
TGTTGAATACTCATACTCTTCCTTTTTCAATATTATTGAAGCATTTATCAGGGTTATTGTCTCATGAGCG
GATACATATTTGAATGTATTTAGAAAAATAAACAAATAGGGGTTCCGCGCACATTTCCCCGAAAAGTGCC
ACCTGAACGAAGCATCTGTGCTTCATTTTGTAGAACAAAAATGCAACGCGAGAGCGCTAATTTTTCAAAC
AAAGAATCTGAGCTGCATTTTTACAGAACAGAAATGCAACGCGAAAGCGCTATTTTACCAACGAAGAATC
TGTGCTTCATTTTTGTAAAACAAAAATGCAACGCGAGAGCGCTAATTTTTCAAACAAAGAATCTGAGCTG
CATTTTTACAGAACAGAAATGCAACGCGAGAGCGCTATTTTACCAACAAAGAATCTATACTTCTTTTTTG
TTCTACAAAAATGCATCCCGAGAGCGCTATTTTTCTAACAAAGCATCTTAGATTACTTTTTTTCTCCTTT
GTGCGCTCTATAATGCAGTCTCTTGATAACTTTTTGCACTGTAGGTCCGTTAAGGTTAGAAGAAGGCTAC
TTTGGTGTCTATTTTCTCTTCCATAAAAAAAGCCTGACTCCACTTCCCGCGTTTACTGATTACTAGCGAA
GCTGCGGGTGCATTTTTTCAAGATAAAGGCATCCCCGATTATATTCTATACCGATGTGGATTGCGCATAC
TTTGTGAACAGAAAGTGATAGCGTTGATGATTCTTCATTGGTCAGAAAATTATG
