>Addgene plasmid #222493 | pESC-ARG (V5 and HA) | depositor partial sequence | sequence record 435783 | ARG1
ATGTCTAAGGGAAAAGTTTGTTTGGCTTATTCTGGTGGTTTAGATACCTCCGTCATTTTGGCTTGGCTAC
TAGACCAAGGCTACGAAGTTGTAGCTTTCATGGCTAATGTAGGGCAAGAAGAAGATTTCGATGCCGCCAA
GGAAAAGGCCTTGAAGATCGGTGCCTGCAAGTTCGTTTGTGTGGATTGTCGTGAAGATTTTGTCAAGGAT
ATTCTATTCCCAGCTGTACAGGTCAACGCTGTGTACGAAGACGTTTATCTGTTGGGTACTTCTTTGGCAA
GACCTGTTATTGCCAAAGCCCAAATTGACGTCGCTAAACAGGAGGGCTGTTTCGCGGTCTCTCATGGTTG
TACCGGTAAAGGTAATGATCAAATCAGATTCGAATTGTCATTTTACGCTCTGAAGCCAGACGTTAAGTGT
ATTACACCATGGAGAATGCCTGAATTTTTCGAAAGATTTGCTGGCAGAAAGGATTTGTTAGACTATGCTG
CACAAAAGGGTATTCCCGTCGCCCAAACCAAGGCCAAGCCATGGTCTACTGACGAAAACCAAGCCCACAT
TTCTTACGAGGCAGGTATCTTGGAAGACCCAGATACCACCCCACCAAAGGACATGTGGAAATTGATCGTC
GATCCAATGGATGCTCCGGACCAACCACAAGATTTGACCATTGACTTTGAACGTGGTCTTCCAGTCAAGT
TGACCTACACCGACAACAAGACTTCCAAGGAAGTTTCCGTTACCAAGCCTTTGGATGTTTTCTTGGCCGC
ATCCAACTTAGCAAGGGCCAACGGTGTTGGTAGAATTGATATTGTAGAAGATCGTTACATTAACTTGAAA
TCCAGAGGTTGTTACGAACAGGCTCCATTGACTGTTTTGAGAAAAGCTCATGTTGATTTGGAAGGTTTGA
CTTTAGACAAAGAAGTCCGTCAATTGAGAGACTCATTCGTCACACCAAACTACTCCAGATTGATATATAA
CGGTTCCTACTTCACCCCAGAGTGTGAGTACATCAGATCTATGATCCAACCATCCCAAAATAGCGTTAAC
GGTACTGTCAGGGTTAGACTGTATAAGGGTAACGTCATCATTCTGGGCAGATCTACAAAGACTGAAAAGT
TGTACGATCCGACAGAATCCTCTATGGATGAGTTGACCGGTTTCTTACCTACCGATACCACCGGTTTCAT
TGCCATCCAGGCCATTAGAATTAAAAAATACGGTGAATCCAAAAAAACCAAAGGTGAAGAGTTGACTTTG
TAA
